>Addgene plasmid #55087 | mCherry-miniSOG-CDC42-C-10 | addgene partial sequence | sequence record 105616 | mCherry-F 5'-ccccgtaatgcagaagaaga-3'
ACGGCGCCCTGAAGGGCGAGATCAAGCAGAGGCTGAAGCTGAAGGACGGCGGCCACTACGACGCTGAGGT
CAAGACCACCTACAAGGCCAAGAAGCCCGTGCAGCTGCCCGGCGCCTACAACGTCAACATCAAGTTGGAC
ATCACCTCCCACAACGAGGACTACACCATCGTGGAACAGTACGAACGCGCCGAGGGCCGCCACTCCACCG
GCGGCATGGACGAGCTGTACAAGTCCGGACTCAGATCTGGTGGCTCCGCAGGAATGCAGACAATTAAGTG
TGTTGTTGTGGGCGATGGTGCTGTTGGTAAAACATGTCTCCTGATATCCTACACAACAAACAAATTTCCA
TCGGAATATGTACCGACTGTTTTTGACAACTATGCAGTCACAGTTATGATTGGTGGAGAACCATATACTC
TTGGACTTTTTGATACTGCAGGGCAAGAGGATTATGACAGATTACGACCGCTGAGTTATCCACAAACAGA
TGTATTTCTAGTCTGTTTTTCAGTGGTCTCTCCATCTTCATTTGAAAACGTGAAAGAAAAGTGGGTGCCT
GAGATAACTCACCACTGTCCAAAGACTCCTTTCTTGCTTGTTGGGACTCAAATTGATCTCAGAGATGACC
CCTCTACTATTGAGAAACTTGCCAAGAACAAACAGAAGCCTATCACTCCAGAGACTGCTGAAAAGCTGGC
CCGTGACCTGAAGGCTGTCAAGTATGTGGAGTGTTCTGCACTTACACAGAAAGGCCTAAAGAATGTATTT
GACGAAGCAATATTGGCTGCCCTGGAGCCTCCAGAACCGAAGAAGAGCCGCAGGTGTGTGCTGCTATGAG
GATCCACCGGATCTAGATAACTGATCATAATCAGCCATACCACATT
