[The description below was written by a language model from this plasmid's Addgene catalogue record.]
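Description:
mCherry-miniSOG-CDC42-C-10 is a mammalian expression plasmid built on the mCherry-miniSOG-C1 backbone (about 5.5 kb without the insert), a C1-style fusion vector in which the tag sits upstream of the cloning site so that the gene of interest is fused at its N terminus. It is maintained in E. coli as a high-copy plasmid under kanamycin selection, and it carries a neomycin resistance marker that allows G418 selection of transfected mammalian cells. No feature table is provided, so the origin of replication and the exact arrangement of the resistance cassette are not stated. The 3′ sequencing primer indicates an SV40 polyadenylation signal downstream of the insert.

The payload is human CDC42, a small Rho-family GTPase, expressed from the CMV promoter as a fusion with an N-terminal mCherry-miniSOG tandem tag. The "10" in the name probably denotes the linker length between tag and CDC42, although the record does not say so. Placing the tag at the N terminus leaves the C terminus of CDC42 free, which is where such GTPases are lipid-modified for membrane attachment, consistent with the recorded membrane localization. mCherry is a red fluorescent protein, while miniSOG is a small flavin-binding green fluorescent protein that generates singlet oxygen on illumination. This property can be used to photo-oxidize diaminobenzidine into an electron-dense deposit. The listed spectral values (excitation 448/473 nm, emission 500/528 nm) correspond to miniSOG rather than mCherry. The construct is therefore suited to visualizing CDC42 localization in mammalian cells by fluorescence and by correlated light and electron microscopy, the application of the associated publication.
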