Addgene plasmid #55087: mCherry-miniSOG-CDC42-C-10
Purpose: Localization: Membrane, Excitation: 448 / 473, Emission: 500 / 528
Depositing lab: Michael Davidson. Depositing organization: Florida State University, Tallahassee. Publication: A genetically encoded tag for correlated light and electron microscopy of intact cells, tissues, and organisms. Shu X, Lev-Ram V, Deerinck TJ, Qi Y, Ramko EB, Davidson MW, Jin Y, Ellisman MH, Tsien RY. PLoS Biol. 2011 Apr;9(4):e1001041. doi: 10.1371/journal.pbio.1001041. Epub 2011 Apr 5. PubMed 21483721.
Backbone
  Vector backbone: mCherry-miniSOG-C1
  Backbone size w/o insert (bp): 5500
  Vector type: Mammalian Expression
  Selectable markers: Neomycin (select with G418)
Growth in bacteria
  Bacterial resistance: Kanamycin, 50 μg/mL
  Growth temperature: 37°C
  Growth strain: DH5alpha
  Copy number: High Copy
Gene/Insert
  Gene/Insert name: CDC42 (alt name: NM_001791.3)
  Species: H. sapiens (human)
  Entrez Gene: CDC42 (a.k.a. CDC42Hs, G25K, TKS)
  Promoter: CMV
  Tag / fusion protein: mCherry-miniSOG (N terminal on backbone)
  Cloning method: Unknown
  Sequencing primers: 5′ CMV-F; 3′ SV40pA-R
Terms and licenses: Academic/Nonprofit Terms; Industry Terms: Not Available to Industry
Depositor comments: . Excitation = 448 / 473; Emission = 500 / 528
How to cite: mCherry-miniSOG-CDC42-C-10 was a gift from Michael Davidson (Addgene plasmid # 55087 ; http://n2t.net/addgene:55087 ; RRID:Addgene_55087)
